Addgene plasmid #50421: pCVL TAL(Nd154C63) SFFV Age-Xho/Xba-Sal linkers
Purpose: (Empty Backbone) pTAL plasmid for cloning of megaTALs or other TAL-fusions and expression in mammalian cells. RVDs are cloned between Age-Xho sites and meganuclease/fusion is cloned between Xba-Sal sites.
Depositing lab: Andrew Scharenberg. Depositing organization: University of Washington. Publication: megaTALs: a rare-cleaving nuclease architecture for therapeutic genome engineering. Boissel S, Jarjour J, Astrakhan A, Adey A, Gouble A, Duchateau P, Shendure J, Stoddard BL, Certo MT, Baker D, Scharenberg AM. Nucleic Acids Res. 2013 Nov 26. 10.1093/nar/gkt1224 PubMed 24285304.
Backbone
  Vector backbone: pTAL(Nd154C63) SFFV Xba-Sal linker
  Modifications to backbone: Cloned an Age site into the N-terminal TALE region and replaced the lacZ/TAL RVD cloning region with a short Age-Xho linker for easy cloning of the full TALE RVD sequence.
  Vector type: Mammalian Expression, Lentiviral, TALEN
  Promoter: SFFV
Growth in bacteria
  Bacterial resistance: Ampicillin, 100 μg/mL
  Growth temperature: 37°C
  Growth strain: Stbl3
  Copy number: High Copy
Terms and licenses: Academic/Nonprofit Terms; Industry Terms: Not Available to Industry
How to cite: pCVL TAL(Nd154C63) SFFV Age-Xho/Xba-Sal linkers was a gift from Andrew Scharenberg (Addgene plasmid # 50421 ; http://n2t.net/addgene:50421 ; RRID:Addgene_50421)
