[The description below was written by a language model from this plasmid's Addgene catalogue record and the feature table of its GenBank file.]
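Description:
pCVL TAL(Nd154C63) SFFV Age-Xho/Xba-Sal linkers is a 7.6 kb empty lentiviral backbone for assembling and expressing megaTALs or other TAL effector fusions in mammalian cells. It is propagated in bacteria through a high-copy ColE1/pUC-type origin with ampicillin selection (AmpR, beta-lactamase). The lentiviral framework consists of an RSV enhancer/promoter driving a truncated HIV-1 5' LTR, followed by the Psi packaging signal, the Rev response element for Rev-dependent nuclear export of the genomic RNA, and the cPPT/CTS, which generally improves transduction. A bGH polyadenylation signal lies downstream of the viral region, and a loxP site is annotated between the expression cassette and that signal. The feature table does not annotate a 3' LTR or a WPRE, so their presence or form cannot be stated from the record.

The internal expression cassette is driven by the spleen focus-forming virus (SFFV) LTR promoter. It encodes TagBFP, a T2A ribosomal-skipping peptide, and then an HA epitope tag and SV40 nuclear localisation signal at the start of the TAL scaffold. This arrangement should let blue fluorescence mark expressing cells, while the TAL fusion is produced as a separate, nuclear-targeted, HA-detectable protein. The scaffold itself is not annotated in the table. By its name it is presumably a truncated TALE architecture (Nd154 N-terminal, C63 C-terminal). According to the record, an Age site was introduced into the N-terminal TALE region and the original lacZ/RVD cloning region was replaced with a short Age-Xho linker. A complete RVD repeat array can therefore be dropped in between those sites. A meganuclease or other fusion partner is cloned between the Xba and Sal sites.
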