LOCUS       Exported 7609 bp ds-DNA circular SYN 13-MAY-2021
DEFINITION  pTAL plasmid for cloning of megaTALs or other TAL-fusions and
            expression in mammalian cells. RVDs are cloned between Age-Xho sites
            and meganuclease/fusion is cloned between Xba-Sal sites. .
ACCESSION   .
VERSION     .
KEYWORDS    pCVL TAL(Nd154C63) SFFV Age-Xho/Xba-Sal linkers
SOURCE      synthetic DNA construct
  ORGANISM  synthetic DNA construct
REFERENCE   1 (bases 1 to 7609)
  AUTHORS   Boissel S, Jarjour J, Astrakhan A, Adey A, Gouble A, Duchateau P,
            Shendure J, Stoddard BL, Certo MT, Baker D, Scharenberg AM
  TITLE     megaTALs: a rare-cleaving nuclease architecture for therapeutic
            genome engineering.
  JOURNAL   Nucleic Acids Res. 2013 Nov 26.
  PUBMED    24285304
REFERENCE   2 (bases 1 to 7609)
  AUTHORS   .
  TITLE     Direct Submission
  JOURNAL   Exported May 13, 2021 from SnapGene Server 1.1.58
            http://www.snapgene.com
FEATURES             Location/Qualifiers
     source          1..7609
                     /organism="synthetic DNA construct"
                     /mol_type="other DNA"
     promoter        9..235
                     /label=RSV promoter
                     /note="Rous sarcoma virus enhancer/promoter"
     LTR             236..416
                     /label=5' LTR (truncated)
                     /note="truncated 5' long terminal repeat (LTR) from HIV-1"
     misc_feature    463..588
                     /label=HIV-1 Psi
                     /note="packaging signal of human immunodeficiency virus
                     type 1"
     misc_feature    1080..1313
                     /label=RRE
                     /note="The Rev response element (RRE) of HIV-1 allows for
                     Rev-dependent mRNA export from the nucleus to the
                     cytoplasm."
     CDS             1498..1542
                     /codon_start=1
                     /product="antigenic peptide corresponding to amino acids
                     655 to 669 of the HIV envelope protein gp41 (Lutje Hulsik
                     et al., 2013)"
                     /label=gp41 peptide
                     /note="recognized by the 2H10 single-chain llama nanobody"
                     /translation="KNEQELLELDKWASL"
     misc_feature    1809..1926
                     /label=cPPT/CTS
                     /note="central polypurine tract and central termination
                     sequence of HIV-1"
     promoter        2621..3022
                     /label=SFFV promoter
                     /note="spleen focus-forming virus long terminal repeat
                     (LTR) promoter"
     CDS             3027..3728
                     /codon_start=1
                     /product="monomeric blue fluorescent protein"
                     /label=TagBFP
                     /note="mammalian codon-optimized"
                     /translation="MASELIKENMHMKLYMEGTVDNHHFKCTSEGEGKPYEGTQTMRIK
                     VVEGGPLPFAFDILATSFLYGSKTFINHTQGIPDFFKQSFPEGFTWERVTTYEDGGVLT
                     ATQDTSLQDGCLIYNVKIRGVNFTSNGPVMQKKTLGWEAFTETLYPADGGLEGRNDMAL
                     KLVGGSHLIANIKTTYRSKKPAKNLKMPGVYYVDYRLERIKEANNETYVEQHEVAVARY
                     CDLPSKLGHKLN"
     CDS             3732..3785
                     /codon_start=1
                     /product="2A peptide from Thosea asigna virus capsid
                     protein"
                     /label=T2A
                     /note="Eukaryotic ribosomes fail to insert a peptide bond
                     between the Gly and Pro residues, yielding separate
                     polypeptides."
                     /translation="EGRGSLLTCGDVEENPGP"
     CDS             3792..3818
                     /codon_start=1
                     /product="HA (human influenza hemagglutinin) epitope tag"
                     /label=HA
                     /translation="YPYDVPDYA"
     CDS             3822..3842
                     /codon_start=1
                     /product="nuclear localization signal of SV40 (simian virus
                     40) large T antigen"
                     /label=SV40 NLS
                     /translation="PKKKRKV"
     protein_bind    5148..5181
                     /label=loxP
                     /bound_moiety="Cre recombinase"
                     /note="Cre-mediated recombination occurs in the 8-bp core
                     sequence (GCATACAT)."
     primer_bind     complement(5386..5403)
                     /label=BGH-rev
                     /note="Bovine growth hormone terminator, reverse primer.
                     Also called BGH reverse"
     polyA_signal    5392..5616
                     /label=bGH poly(A) signal
                     /note="bovine growth hormone polyadenylation signal"
     primer_bind     complement(5689..5706)
                     /label=L4440
                     /note="L4440 vector, forward primer"
     rep_origin      complement(5860..6448)
                     /direction=LEFT
                     /label=ori
                     /note="high-copy-number ColE1/pMB1/pBR322/pUC origin of
                     replication"
     primer_bind     complement(5940..5959)
                     /label=pBR322ori-F
                     /note="pBR322 origin, forward primer"
     CDS             complement(6619..7479)
                     /codon_start=1
                     /gene="bla"
                     /product="beta-lactamase"
                     /label=AmpR
                     /note="confers resistance to ampicillin, carbenicillin, and
                     related antibiotics"
                     /translation="MSIQHFRVALIPFFAAFCLPVFAHPETLVKVKDAEDQLGARVGYI
                     ELDLNSGKILESFRPEERFPMMSTFKVLLCGAVLSRIDAGQEQLGRRIHYSQNDLVEYS
                     PVTEKHLTDGMTVRELCSAAITMSDNTAANLLLTTIGGPKELTAFLHNMGDHVTRLDRW
                     EPELNEAIPNDERDTTMPVAMATTLRKLLTGELLTLASRQQLIDWMEADKVAGPLLRSA
                     LPAGWFIADKSGAGERGSRGIIAALGPDGKPSRIVVIYTTGSQATMDERNRQIAEIGAS
                     LIKHW"
     primer_bind     7242..7261
                     /label=Amp-R
                     /note="Ampicillin resistance gene, reverse primer"
     promoter        complement(7480..7584)
                     /gene="bla"
                     /label=AmpR promoter
ORIGIN
        1 gacgtcaatg tagtcttatg caatactctt gtagtcttgc aacatggtaa cgatgagtta
       61 gcaacatgcc ttacaaggag agaaaaagca ccgtgcatgc cgattggtgg aagtaaggtg
      121 gtacgatcgt gccttattag gaaggcaaca gacgggtctg acatggattg gacgaaccac
      181 tgaattgccg cattgcagag atattgtatt taagtgccta gctcgataca taaacgggtc
      241 tctctggtta gaccagatct gagcctggga gctctctggc taactaggga acccactgct
      301 taagcctcaa taaagcttgc cttgagtgct tcaagtagtg tgtgcccgtc tgttgtgtga
      361 ctctggtaac tagagatccc tcagaccctt ttagtcagtg tggaaaatct ctagcagtgg
      421 cgcccgaaca gggacttgaa agcgaaaggg aaaccagagg agctctctcg acgcaggact
      481 cggcttgctg aagcgcgcac ggcaagaggc gaggggcggc gactggtgag tacgccaaaa
      541 attttgacta gcggaggcta gaaggagaga gatgggtgcg agagcgtcag tattaagcgg
      601 gggagaatta gatcgcgatg ggaaaaaatt cggttaaggc cagggggaaa gaaaaaatat
      661 aaattaaaac atatagtatg ggcaagcagg gagctagaac gattcgcagt taatcctggc
      721 ctgttagaaa catcagaagg ctgtagacaa atactgggac agctacaacc atcccttcag
      781 acaggatcag aagaacttag atcattatat aatacagtag caaccctcta ttgtgtgcat
      841 caaaggatag agataaaaga caccaaggaa gctttagaca agatagagga agagcaaaac
      901 aaaagtaaga ccaccgcaca gcaagcggcc ctgatcttca gacctggagg aggagatatg
      961 agggacaatt ggagaagtga attatataaa tataaagtag taaaaattga accattagga
     1021 gtagcaccca ccaaggcaaa gagaagagtg gtgcagagag aaaaaagagc agtgggaata
     1081 ggagctttgt tccttgggtt cttgggagca gcaggaagca ctatgggcgc agcgtcaatg
     1141 acgctgacgg tacaggccag acaattattg tctggtatag tgcagcagca gaacaatttg
     1201 ctgagggcta ttgaggcgca acagcatctg ttgcaactca cagtctgggg catcaagcag
     1261 ctccaggcaa gaatcctggc tgtggaaaga tacctaaagg atcaacagct cctggggatt
     1321 tggggttgct ctggaaaact catttgcacc actgctgtgc cttggaatgc tagttggagt
     1381 aatgaatctc tggaacagat ttggaatcac acgacctgga tggagtggga cagagaaatt
     1441 aacaattaca caagcttaat acactcctta attgaagaat cgcaaaacca gcaagaaaag
     1501 aatgaacaag aattattgga attagataaa tgggcaagtt tgtggaattg gtttaacata
     1561 acaaattggc tgtggtatat aaaattattc ataatgatag taggaggctt ggtaggttta
     1621 agaatagttt ttgctgtact ttctatagtg aatagagtta ggcagggata ttcaccatta
     1681 tcgtttcaga cccacctccc aaccccgagg ggacccgaca ggcccgaagg aatagaagaa
     1741 gaaggtggag agagagacag agacagatcc attcgattag tgaacggatc tcgacggtat
     1801 cggttaactt ttaaaagaaa aggggggatt ggggggtaca gtgcagggga aagaatagta
     1861 gacataatag caacagacat acaaactaaa gaattacaaa aacaaattac aaaaattcaa
     1921 aattttatcg attacgcgtg tggcatctga agcaccacca gcgagcgaga gctagagaga
     1981 aggaaagcca ccgacttcac cgcctccgag ctgctccggg tcgcgggtct gcagcgtcta
     2041 cggccctccg cgcctacagc tcaagccaca tccgaagggg gagggagccg ggagctgcgc
     2101 gcggggccgc cggggggagg ggtggcaccg cccacgccgg gcggccacga agggcggggc
     2161 agcgggcgcg cgcccggcgg ggggaggggc cgcgcgccgc gcccgctggg aattggggcc
     2221 ctagggggag ggcggaggcg ccgacgaccg cggcacttac cgttcgcggc gtggcgcccg
     2281 gtggtcccca aggggaggga agggggaggc ggggcgagga cagtgaccgg agtctcctca
     2341 gcggtggctt ttctgcttgg cagcctcagc ggctggcgcc aaaaccggac tccgcccact
     2401 tcctcgcccc tgcggtgcga gggtgtggaa tcctccagac gctgggggag ggggagttgg
     2461 gagcttaaaa actagtaccc ctttgggacc actttcagca gcgaactctc ctgtacacca
     2521 ggggtcagtt ccacagacgc gggccagggg tgggtcattg cggcgtgaac aataatttga
     2581 ctagaagttg attcgggtgt ttccggaatt cctagctgca gtaacgccat tttgcaaggc
     2641 atggaaaaat accaaaccaa gaatagagaa gttcagatca agggcgggta catgaaaata
     2701 gctaacgttg ggccaaacag gatatctgcg gtgagcagtt tcggccccgg cccggggcca
     2761 agaacagatg gtcaccgcag tttcggcccc ggcccgaggc caagaacaga tggtccccag
     2821 atatggccca accctcagca gtttcttaag acccatcaga tgtttccagg ctcccccaag
     2881 gacctgaaat gaccctgcgc cttatttgaa ttaaccaatc agcctgcttc tcgcttctgt
     2941 tcgcgcgctt ctgcttcccg agctctataa aagagctcac aacccctcac tcggcgcgcc
     3001 agtcctccga cagactgagt cgcccgatgg ctagcgagct gattaaggag aacatgcaca
     3061 tgaagctgta catggagggc accgtggaca accatcactt caagtgcaca tccgagggcg
     3121 aaggcaagcc ctacgagggc acccagacca tgagaatcaa ggtggtcgag ggcggccctc
     3181 tccccttcgc cttcgacatc ctggctacta gcttcctcta cggcagcaag accttcatca
     3241 accacaccca gggcatcccc gacttcttca agcagtcctt ccctgagggc ttcacatggg
     3301 agagagtcac cacatacgaa gacgggggcg tgctgaccgc tacccaggac accagcctcc
     3361 aggacggctg cctcatctac aacgtcaaga tcagaggggt gaacttcaca tccaacggcc
     3421 ctgtgatgca gaagaaaaca ctcggctggg aggccttcac cgagacactg taccccgctg
     3481 acggcggcct ggaaggcaga aacgacatgg ccctgaagct cgtgggcggg agccatctga
     3541 tcgcaaacat caagaccaca tatagatcca agaaacccgc taagaacctc aagatgcctg
     3601 gcgtctacta tgtggactac agactggaaa gaatcaagga ggccaacaac gagacctacg
     3661 tcgagcagca cgaggtggca gtggccagat actgcgacct ccctagcaaa ctggggcaca
     3721 agcttaattc agagggcaga ggaagtcttc taacatgcgg tgacgtggag gagaatccgg
     3781 gcccctgcag gtatccatat gatgtcccag attatgcgcc acctaagaag aaacgcaaag
     3841 tcgtggatct acgcacgctc ggctacagtc agcagcagca agagaagatc aaaccgaagg
     3901 tgcgttcgac agtggcgcag caccacgagg cactggtggg ccatgggttt acacacgcgc
     3961 acatcgttgc gctcagccaa cacccggcag cgttagggac cgtcgctgtc acgtatcagc
     4021 acataatcac ggcgttgcca gaggcgacac acgaagacat cgttggcgtc ggcaaacagt
     4081 ggtccggcgc acgcgccctg gaggccttgc tcacggatgc gggggagttg agaggtccgc
     4141 cgttacagtt ggacacaggc caacttgtga agattgcaaa acgtggcggc gtgaccgcaa
     4201 tggaggcagt gcatgcatcg cgcaatgcac tgaccggtgc atgctagctg actgacctcg
     4261 agagcattgt ggcccagctg agccggcctg atccggcgtt ggccgcgttg accaacgacc
     4321 acctcgtcgc cttggcctgc ctcggcggac gtcctgccat ggatgcagtg aaaaagggat
     4381 tgccgcacgc gccggaattg atcagaagag tcaatcgccg tattggcgaa cgcacgtccc
     4441 atcgcgttgc gatatctaga tgagacgtag tgatctgacg tctcgtcgac cgagcatctt
     4501 accgccattt atacccatat ttgttctgtt tttcttgatt tgggtataca tttaaatgtt
     4561 aatagaacaa aatggtgggg caatcattta catttttagg gatatgtaat tactagttca
     4621 ggtgtattgc cacaagacaa acatgttaag aaactttccc gttatttacg ctctgttcct
     4681 gttaatcaac ctctggatta caaaatttgt gaaagattga ctgatattct taactatgtt
     4741 gctcctttta cgctgtgtgg atatgctgct ttatagcctc tgtatctagc tattgcttcc
     4801 cgtacggctt tcgttttctc ctccttgtat aaatcctggt tgctgtctct tttagaggag
     4861 ttgtggcccg ttgtccgtca acgtggcgtg gtgtgctctg tgtttgctga cgcaaccccc
     4921 actggctggg gcattgccac cacctgtcaa ctcctttctg ggactttcgc tttccccctc
     4981 ccgatcgcca cggcagaact catcgccgcc tgccttgccc gctgctggac aggggctagg
     5041 ttgctgggca ctgataattc cgtggtgttg tcatcgaatt cggtaccttt ttaaaagaaa
     5101 aggggggact ggaagggcta attcactccc aacgaagaca agatatcata acttcgtata
     5161 gcatacatta tacgaagtta taatttattt gtgaaatttg tgatgctatt gctttatttg
     5221 taaccatatg tttatttgtg aaatttgtga tgctattgct ttatttgtaa ccattgcttt
     5281 ttgcttgtac tgggtctctc tggttagacc agatctgagc ctgggagctc tctggctaac
     5341 tagggaaccc actgcttaag cctcaataaa gcttgcctcg accagcctcg actgtgcctt
     5401 ctagttgcca gccatctgtt gtttgcccct cccccgtgcc ttccttgacc ctggaaggtg
     5461 ccactcccac tgtcctttcc taataaaatg aggaaattgc atcgcattgt ctgagtaggt
     5521 gtcattctat tctggggggt ggggtggggc aggacagcaa gggggaggat tgggaagaca
     5581 atagcaggca tgctggggat gcggtgggct ctatggcctg cagctgcatt aatgaatcgg
     5641 ccaacgcgcg gggagaggcg gtttgcgtat tgggcgctct tccgcttcct cgctcactga
     5701 ctcgctgcgc tcggtcgttc ggctgcggcg agcggtatca gctcactcaa aggcggtaat
     5761 acggttatcc acagaatcag gggataacgc aggaaagaac atgtgagcaa aaggccagca
     5821 aaaggccagg aaccgtaaaa aggccgcgtt gctggcgttt ttccataggc tccgcccccc
     5881 tgacgagcat cacaaaaatc gacgctcaag tcagaggtgg cgaaacccga caggactata
     5941 aagataccag gcgtttcccc ctggaagctc cctcgtgcgc tctcctgttc cgaccctgcc
     6001 gcttaccgga tacctgtccg cctttctccc ttcgggaagc gtggcgcttt ctcatagctc
     6061 acgctgtagg tatctcagtt cggtgtaggt cgttcgctcc aagctgggct gtgtgcacga
     6121 accccccgtt cagcccgacc gctgcgcctt atccggtaac tatcgtcttg agtccaaccc
     6181 ggtaagacac gacttatcgc cactggcagc agccactggt aacaggatta gcagagcgag
     6241 gtatgtaggc ggtgctacag agttcttgaa gtggtggcct aactacggct acactagaag
     6301 gacagtattt ggtatctgcg ctctgctgaa gccagttacc ttcggaaaaa gagttggtag
     6361 ctcttgatcc ggcaaacaaa ccaccgctgg tagcggtggt ttttttgttt gcaagcagca
     6421 gattacgcgc agaaaaaaag gatctcaaga agatcctttg atcttttcta cggggtctga
     6481 cgctcagtgg aacgaaaact cacgttaagg gattttggtc atgagattat caaaaaggat
     6541 cttcacctag atccttttaa attaaaaatg aagttttaaa tcaatctaaa gtatatatga
     6601 gtaaacttgg tctgacagtt accaatgctt aatcagtgag gcacctatct cagcgatctg
     6661 tctatttcgt tcatccatag ttgcctgact ccccgtcgtg tagataacta cgatacggga
     6721 gggcttacca tctggcccca gtgctgcaat gataccgcga gacccacgct caccggctcc
     6781 agatttatca gcaataaacc agccagccgg aagggccgag cgcagaagtg gtcctgcaac
     6841 tttatccgcc tccatccagt ctattaattg ttgccgggaa gctagagtaa gtagttcgcc
     6901 agttaatagt ttgcgcaacg ttgttgccat tgctacaggc atcgtggtgt cacgctcgtc
     6961 gtttggtatg gcttcattca gctccggttc ccaacgatca aggcgagtta catgatcccc
     7021 catgttgtgc aaaaaagcgg ttagctcctt cggtcctccg atcgttgtca gaagtaagtt
     7081 ggccgcagtg ttatcactca tggttatggc agcactgcat aattctctta ctgtcatgcc
     7141 atccgtaaga tgcttttctg tgactggtga gtactcaacc aagtcattct gagaatagtg
     7201 tatgcggcga ccgagttgct cttgcccggc gtcaatacgg gataataccg cgccacatag
     7261 cagaacttta aaagtgctca tcattggaaa acgttcttcg gggcgaaaac tctcaaggat
     7321 cttaccgctg ttgagatcca gttcgatgta acccactcgt gcacccaact gatcttcagc
     7381 atcttttact ttcaccagcg tttctgggtg agcaaaaaca ggaaggcaaa atgccgcaaa
     7441 aaagggaata agggcgacac ggaaatgttg aatactcata ctcttccttt ttcaatatta
     7501 ttgaagcatt tatcagggtt attgtctcat gagcggatac atatttgaat gtatttagaa
     7561 aaataaacaa ataggggttc cgcgcacatt tccccgaaaa gtgccacct
//
