>Addgene plasmid #50421 | pCVL TAL(Nd154C63) SFFV Age-Xho/Xba-Sal linkers | addgene partial sequence | sequence record 77732 | SFFVpro-F 5'-CTTCTGCTTCCCGAGCTCTA-3'
CCCCTCACTCGGCGCGCCAGTCCTCCGACAGACTGAGTCGCCCGATGGCTAGCGAGCTGATTAAGGAGAA
CATGCACATGAAGCTGTACATGGAGGGCACCGTGGACAACCATCACTTCAAGTGCACATCCGAGGGCGAA
GGCAAGCCCTACGAGGGCACCCAGACCATGAGAATCAAGGTGGTCGAGGGCGGCCCTCTCCCCTTCGCCT
TCGACATCCTGGCTACTAGCTTCCTCTACGGCAGCAAGACCTTCATCAACCACACCCAGGGCATCCCCGA
CTTCTTCAAGCAGTCCTTCCCTGAGGGCTTCACATGGGAGAGAGTCACCACATACGAAGACGGGGGCGTG
CTGACCGCTACCCAGGACACCAGCCTCCAGGACGGCTGCCTCATCTACAACGTCAAGATCAGAGGGGTGA
ACTTCACATCCAACGGCCCTGTGATGCAGAAGAAAACACTCGGCTGGGAGGCCTTCACCGAGACACTGTA
CCCCGCTGACGGCGGCCTGGAAGGCAGAAACGACATGGCCCTGAAGCTCGTGGGCGGGAGCCATCTGATC
GCAAACATCAAGACCACATATAGATCCAAGAAACCCGCTAAGAACCTCAAGATGCCTGGCGTCTACTATG
TGGACTACAGACTGGAAAGAATCAAGGAGGCCAACAACGAGACCTACGTCGAGCAGCACGAGGTGGCAGT
GGCCAGATACTGCGACCTCCCTAGCAAACTGGGGCACAAGCTTAATTCAGAGGGCAGAGGAAGTCTTCTA
ACATGCGGTGACGTGGAGGAGAATCCGGGCCCCTGCAGGTATCCATATGATGTCCCAGATTATGCGCCAC
CTAAGAAGAAACGCAAAGTCGTGGATCTACGCACGCTCGGCTACAGTCAGCAGCAGCAAGAGAAGATCAA
ACCGAAGGTGCGTTCGACAGTGGCGCAGCACCACGAGGCACTGGTGGGCCATGGGTTTACACACGCGCAC
ATCGTTGCGCTCA
