>Addgene plasmid #50421 | pCVL TAL(Nd154C63) SFFV Age-Xho/Xba-Sal linkers | addgene partial sequence | sequence record 77734 | WPRE-R 5'-CATAGCGTAAAAGGAGCAACA-3'
CAGTCAATCTTTCACAAATTTTGTAATCCAGAGGTTGATTAACAGGAACAGAGCGTAAATAACGGGAAAG
TTTCTTAACATGTTTGTCTTGTGGCAATACACCTGAACTAGTAATTACATATCCCTAAAAATGTAAATGA
TTGCCCCACCATTTTGTTCTATTAACATTTAAATGTATACCCAAATCAAGAAAAACAGAACAAATATGGG
TATAAATGGCGGTAAGATGCTCGGTCGACGAGACGTCAGATCACTACGTCTCATCTAGATATCGCAACGC
GATGGGACGTGCGTTCGCCAATACGGCGATTGACTCTTCTGATCAATTCCGGCGCGTGCGGCAATCCCTT
TTTCACTGCATCCATGGCAGGACGTCCGCCGAGGCAGGCCAAGGCGACGAGGTGGTCGTTGGTCAACGCG
GCCAACGCCGGATCAGGCCGGCTCAGCTGGGCCACAATGCTCTCGAGGTCAGTCAGCTAGCATGCACCGG
TCAGTGCATTGCGCGATGCATGCACTGCCTCCATTGCGGTCACGCCGCCACGTTTTGCAATCTTCACAAG
TTGGCCTGTGTCCAACTGTAACGGCGGACCTCTCAACTCCCCCGCATCCGTGAGCAAGGCCTCCAGGGCG
CGTGCGCCGGACCACTGTTTGCCGACGCCAACGATGTCTTCGTGTGTCGCCTCTGGCAACGCCGTGATTA
TGTGCTGATACGTGACAGCGACGGTCCCTAACGCTGCCGGGTGTTGGCTGAGCGCAACGATGTGCGCGTG
TGTAAACCCATGGCCCACCAGTGCCTCGTGGTGCTGCGCCACTGTCGAACGCACCTTCGGTTTGATCTTC
TCTTGCTGCTGCTGACTGTAGCCGAGCGTGCGTAGATCCACGACTTTGCGTTTCTTCTTAGGTGGCGCAT
AATCTGGGACATCATATGGATACCTGCAGGGGCCCGGATTCTCCTCCACGTCACCGCATGTTAGAAGACT
TCCTCTGCCCTCT
